>Addgene plasmid #17791 | p2xFLAGhYAP1 | addgene full sequence | sequence record 323905 | Addgene NGS Result
GACATTGATTATTGACTAGTTATTAATAGTAATCAATTACGGGGTCATTAGTTCATAGCCCATATATGGA
GTTCCGCGTTACATAACTTACGGTAAATGGCCCGCCTGGCTGACCGCCCAACGACCCCCGCCCATTGACG
TCAATAATGACGTATGTTCCCATAGTAACGCCAATAGGGACTTTCCATTGACGTCAATGGGTGGAGTATT
TACGGTAAACTGCCCACTTGGCAGTACATCAAGTGTATCATATGCCAAGTCCGCCCCCTATTGACGTCAA
TGACGGTAAATGGCCCGCCTGGCATTATGCCCAGTACATGACCTTACGGGACTTTCCTACTTGGCAGTAC
ATCTACGTATTAGTCATCGCTATTACCATGGTGATGCGGTTTTGGCAGTACACCAATGGGCGTGGATAGC
GGTTTGACTCACGGGGATTTCCAAGTCTCCACCCCATTGACGTCAATGGGAGTTTGTTTTGGCACCAAAA
TCAACGGGACTTTCCAAAATGTCGTAATAACCCCGCCCCGTTGACGCAAATGGGCGGTAGGCGTGTACGG
TGGGAGGTCTATATAAGCAGAGCTCGTTTAGTGAACCGTCAGAATTGATCTACCATGGACTACAAAGACG
ATGACGACAAGCTTGCGGCCGCGAATTCAAGCTTAGCCACCATGGACTACAAAGACGATGACGATAAAGC
AAGGCTCGAATCGGTACCTAAGGATCCCGGGCAGCAGCCGCCGCCTCAACCGGCCCCCCAGGGCCAAGGG
CAGCCGCCTTCGCAGCCCCCGCAGGGGCAGGGCCCGCCGTCCGGACCCGGGCAACCGGCACCCGCGGCGA
CCCAGGCGGCGCCGCAGGCACCCCCCGCCGGGCATCAGATCGTGCACGTCCGCGGGGACTCGGAGACCGA
CCTGGAGGCGCTCTTCAACGCCGTCATGAACCCCAAGACGGCCAACGTGCCCCAGACCGTGCCCATGAGG
CTCCGGAAGCTGCCCGACTCCTTCTTCAAGCCGCCGGAGCCCAAATCCCACTCCCGACAGGCCAGTACTG
ATGCAGGCACTGCAGGAGCCCTGACTCCACAGCATGTTCGAGCTCATTCCTCTCCAGCTTCTCTGCAGTT
GGGAGCTGTTTCTCCTGGGACACTGACCCCCACTGGAGTAGTCTCTGGCCCAGCAGCTACACCCACAGCT
CAGCATCTTCGACAGTCTTCTTTTGAGATACCTGATGATGTACCTCTGCCAGCAGGTTGGGAGATGGCAA
AGACATCTTCTGGTCAGAGATACTTCTTAAATCACATCGATCAGACAACAACATGGCAGGACCCCAGGAA
GGCCATGCTGTCCCAGATGAACGTCACAGCCCCCACCAGTCCACCAGTGCAGCAGAATATGATGAACTCG
GCTTCAGCCATGAACCAGAGAATCAGTCAGAGTGCTCCAGTGAAACAGCCACCACCCCTGGCTCCCCAGA
GCCCACAGGGAGGCGTCATGGGTGGCAGCAACTCCAACCAGCAGCAACAGATGCGACTGCAGCAACTGCA
GATGGAGAAGGAGAGGCTGCGGCTGAAACAGCAAGAACTGCTTCGGCAGGTGAGGCCACAGGAGTTAGCC
CTGCGTAGCCAGTTACCAACACTGGAGCAGGATGGTGGGACTCAAAATCCAGTGTCTTCTCCCGGGATGT
CTCAGGAATTGAGAACAATGACGACCAATAGCTCAGATCCTTTCCTTAACAGTGGCACCTATCACTCTCG
AGATGAGAGTACAGACAGTGGACTAAGCATGAGCAGCTACAGTGTCCCTCGAACCCCAGATGACTTCCTG
AACAGTGTGGATGAGATGGATACAGGTGATACTATCAACCAAAGCACCCTGCCCTCACAGCAGAACCGTT
TCCCAGACTACCTTGAAGCCATTCCTGGGACAAATGTGGACCTTGGAACACTGGAAGGAGATGGAATGAA
CATAGAAGGAGAGGAGCTGATGCCAAGTCTGCAGGAAGCTTTGAGTTCTGACATCCTTAATGACATGGAG
TCTGTTTTGGCTGCCACCAAGCTAGATAAAGAAAGCTTTCTTACATGGTTATAGAGCCCTCAGGCAGACT
GAATTATCTGCAGAATTCTGCAGATATCCAGCACAGTGGCGGCCGCTCGAGTCTAGAGGATCCCGGGTGG
CATCCCTGTGACCCCTCCCCAGTGCCTCTCCTGGCCCTGGAAGTTGCCACTCCAGTGCCCACCAGCCTTG
TCCTAATAAAATTAAGTTGCATCATTTTGTCTGACTAGGTGTCCTTCTATAATATTATGGGGTGGAGGGG
GGTGGTATGGAGCAAGGGGCAAGTTGGGAAGACAACCTGTAGGGCCTGCGGGGTCTATTGGGAACCAAGC
TGGAGTGCAGTGGCACAATCTTGGCTCACTGCAATCTCCGCCTCCTGGGTTCAAGCGATTCTCCTGCCTC
AGCCTCCCGAGTTGTTGGGATTCCAGGCATGCATGACCAGGCTCAGCTAATTTTTGTTTTTTTGGTAGAG
ACGGGGTTTCACCATATTGGCCAGGCTGGTCTCCAACTCCTAATCTCAGGTGATCTACCCACCTTGGCCT
CCCAAATTGCTGGGATTACAGGCGTGAACCACTGCTCCCTTCCCTGTCCTTCTGATTTTAAAATAACTAT
ACCAGCAGGAGGACGTCCAGACACAGCATAGGCTACCTGGCCATGCCCAACCGGTGGGACATTTGAGTTG
CTTGCTTGGCACTGTCCTCTCATGCGTTGGGTCCACTCAGTAGATGCCTGTTGAATTGGGTACGCGGCCA
GCTTGGCTGTGGAATGTGTGTCAGTTAGGGTGTGGAAAGTCCCCAGGCTCCCCAGCAGGCAGAAGTATGC
AAAGCATGCATCTCAATTAGTCAGCAACCAGGTGTGGAAAGTCCCCAGGCTCCCCAGCAGGCAGAAGTAT
GCAAAGCATGCATCTCAATTAGTCAGCAACCATAGTCCCGCCCCTAACTCCGCCCATCCCGCCCCTAACT
CCGCCCAGTTCCGCCCATTCTCCGCCCCATGGCTGACTAATTTTTTTTATTTATGCAGAGGCCGAGGCCG
CCTCGGCCTCTGAGCTATTCCAGAAGTAGTGAGGAGGCTTTTTTGGAGGCCTAGGCTTTTGCAAAAAGCT
CCTCGAGGAACTGAAAAACCAGAAAGTTAATTCCCTATAGTGAGTCGTATTAAATTCGTAATCATGTCAT
AGCTGTTTCCTGTGTGAAATTGTTATCCGCTCACAATTCCACACAACATACGAGCCGGAAGCATAAAGTG
TAAAGCCTGGGGTGCCTAATGAGTGAGCTAACTCACATTAATTGCGTTGCGCTCACTGCCCGCTTTCCAG
TCGGGAAACCTGTCGTGCCAGCTGCATTAATGAATCGGCCAACGCGCGGGGAGAGGCGGTTTGCGTATTG
GGCGCTCTTCCGCTTCCTCGCTCACTGACTCGCTGCGCTCGGTCGTTCGGCTGCGGCGAGCGGTATCAGC
TCACTCAAAGGCGGTAATACGGTTATCCACAGAATCAGGGGATAACGCAGGAAAGAACATGTGAGCAAAA
GGCCAGCAAAAGGCCAGGAACCGTAAAAAGGCCGCGTTGCTGGCGTTTTTCCATAGGCTCCGCCCCCCTG
ACGAGCATCACAAAAATCGACGCTCAAGTCAGAGGTGGCGAAACCCGACAGGACTATAAAGATACCAGGC
GTTTCCCCCTGGAAGCTCCCTCGTGCGCTCTCCTGTTCCGACCCTGCCGCTTACCGGATACCTGTCCGCC
TTTCTCCCTTCGGGAAGCGTGGCGCTTTCTCATAGCTCACGCTGTAGGTATCTCAGTTCGGTGTAGGTCG
TTCGCTCCAAGCTGGGCTGTGTGCACGAACCCCCCGTTCAGCCCGACCGCTGCGCCTTATCCGGTAACTA
TCGTCTTGAGTCCAACCCGGTAAGACACGACTTATCGCCACTGGCAGCAGCCACTGGTAACAGGATTAGC
AGAGCGAGGTATGTAGGCGGTGCTACAGAGTTCTTGAAGTGGTGGCCTAACTACGGCTACACTAGAAGAA
CAGTATTTGGTATCTGCGCTCTGCTGAAGCCAGTTACCTTCGGAAAAAGAGTTGGTAGCTCTTGATCCGG
CAAACAAACCACCGCTGGTAGCGGTGGTTTTTTTGTTTGCAAGCAGCAGATTACGCGCAGAAAAAAAGGA
TCTCAAGAAGATCCTTTGATCTTTTCTACGGGGTCTGACGCTCAGTGGAACGAAAACTCACGTTAAGGGA
TTTTGGTCATGAGATTATCAAAAAGGATCTTCACCTAGATCCTTTTAAATTAAAAATGAAGTTTTAAATC
AATCTAAAGTATATATGAGTAAACTTGGTCTGACAGTTACCAATGCTTAATCAGTGAGGCACCTATCTCA
GCGATCTGTCTATTTCGTTCATCCATAGTTGCCTGACTCCCCGTCGTGTAGATAACTACGATACGGGAGG
GCTTACCATCTGGCCCCAGTGCTGCAATGATACCGCGAGACCCACGCTCACCGGCTCCAGATTTATCAGC
AATAAACCAGCCAGCCGGAAGGGCCGAGCGCAGAAGTGGTCCTGCAACTTTATCCGCCTCCATCCAGTCT
ATTAATTGTTGCCGGGAAGCTAGAGTAAGTAGTTCGCCAGTTAATAGTTTGCGCAACGTTGTTGCCATTG
CTACAGGCATCGTGGTGTCACGCTCGTCGTTTGGTATGGCTTCATTCAGCTCCGGTTCCCAACGATCAAG
GCGAGTTACATGATCCCCCATGTTGTGCAAAAAAGCGGTTAGCTCCTTCGGTCCTCCGATCGTTGTCAGA
AGTAAGTTGGCCGCAGTGTTATCACTCATGGTTATGGCAGCACTGCATAATTCTCTTACTGTCATGCCAT
CCGTAAGATGCTTTTCTGTGACTGGTGAGTACTCAACCAAGTCATTCTGAGAATAGTGTATGCGGCGACC
GAGTTGCTCTTGCCCGGCGTCAATACGGGATAATACCGCGCCACATAGCAGAACTTTAAAAGTGCTCATC
ATTGGAAAACGTTCTTCGGGGCGAAAACTCTCAAGGATCTTACCGCTGTTGAGATCCAGTTCGATGTAAC
CCACTCGTGCACCCAACTGATCTTCAGCATCTTTTACTTTCACCAGCGTTTCTGGGTGAGCAAAAACAGG
AAGGCAAAATGCCGCAAAAAAGGGAATAAGGGCGACACGGAAATGTTGAATACTCATACTCTTCCTTTTT
CAATATTATTGAAGCATTTATCAGGGTTATTGTCTCATGAGCGGATACATATTTGAATGTATTTAGAAAA
ATAAACAAATAGGGGTTCCGCGCACATTTCCCCGAAAAGTGCCACCTG
[124 nt withheld, positions 5369-5492]
C
[91 nt withheld, positions 5494-5584]
A
[49 nt withheld, positions 5586-5634]
CCTTTGACGTTGGAGTCCACGTTCTTT
[37 nt withheld, positions 5662-5698]
ACCCTATCTCGGTCTATTCTTTTGATTTATAAGGGATTTTGCCGATTTCGGCCTATTGGTTAAAAAATGA
GCTGATTTAACAAAAATTTAACGCGAATTTTAACAAAATATTAACGCTTACAATTTCCATTCGCCATTCA
GGCTGCGCAACTGTTGGGAAGGGCGATCGGTGCGGGCCTCTTCGCTATTACGCCAGCTGGCGAAAGGGGG
ATGTGCTGCAAGGCGATTAAGTTGGGTAACGCCAGGGTTTTCCCAGTCACGACGTTGTAAAACGACGGCC
AGTGCCAAGCTGATCTATACATTGAATCAATATTGGCAATTAGCCATATTAGTCATTGGTTATATAGCAT
AAATCAATATTGGCTATTGGCCATTGCATACGTTGTATCTATATCATAATATGTACATTTATATTGGCTC
ATGTCCAATATGACCGCCATGTT
Features (pLannotate 1.2.2; 17 found; start..end, strand, type, name):
      1..380     +  enhancer       CMV enhancer: human cytomegalovirus immediate early enhancer
    382..581     +  promoter       CMV promoter: human cytomegalovirus (CMV) immediate early promoter
    617..637     +  CDS            3xFLAG (fragment): three tandem FLAG® epitope tags
    674..698     +  CDS            3xFLAG (fragment): three tandem FLAG® epitope tags
    723..2081    +  CDS            YAP1: YAP1_CHICK - Also known as YAP65. Experimental evidence at protein level: Swiss-Prot protein existence level 1. Transcriptional regulator which can act both as a coactivator and a corepressor and is the critical downstream regulatory target in the Hippo signaling pathway that plays a pivotal role in organ size control and tumor suppression by restricting proliferation and promoting apoptosis (By similarity). Plays a key role in tissue tension and 3D tissue shape by regulating cortical actomyosin network formation (By similarity). From Gallus gallus (Chicken).
   2165..2787    +  polyA_signal   hGH poly(A) signal: human growth hormone polyadenylation signal
   2816..3145    +  promoter       SV40 promoter: SV40 enhancer and early promoter
   3184..3202    -  promoter       T7 promoter: promoter for bacteriophage T7 RNA polymerase
   3240..3256    -  protein_bind   lac operator: The lac repressor binds to the lac operator to inhibit transcription in E. coli. This inhibition can be relieved by adding lactose or isopropyl-β-D-thiogalactopyranoside (IPTG). lac repressor encoded by lacI
   3264..3294    -  promoter       lac promoter: promoter for the E. coli lac operon
   3309..3330    -  protein_bind   CAP binding site: CAP binding activates transcription in the presence of cAMP. E. coli catabolite activator protein
   3343..3435    -  CDS            lacI (fragment): lac repressor; lacI; The lac repressor binds to the lac operator to inhibit transcription in E. coli. This inhibition can be relieved by adding lactose or isopropyl-β-D-thiogalactopyranoside (IPTG).
   3618..4206    -  rep_origin     ori: high-copy-number ColE1/pMB1/pBR322/pUC origin of replication
   4377..5237    -  CDS            AmpR: β-lactamase; bla; confers resistance to ampicillin, carbenicillin, and related antibiotics
   5238..5342    -  promoter       AmpR promoter: bla
   5369..5797    +  rep_origin     f1 ori (sequence partly withheld): f1 bacteriophage origin of replication; arrow indicates direction of (+) strand synthesis
   5828..5982    -  CDS            lacZα (fragment): LacZα fragment of β-galactosidase; lacZ fragment
