[The description below was written by a language model from this plasmid's Addgene catalogue record and pLannotate feature annotations shown in this document.]
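Description:
p2xFLAGhYAP1 is a mammalian expression plasmid built on the p2xFLAG-CMV2 backbone that produces human YAP1 (Yes-kinase associated protein, also called YAP65) carrying two N-terminal FLAG epitopes. It is maintained in E. coli through a high-copy ColE1/pUC-type origin and selected with ampicillin via the β-lactamase gene. An f1 origin is also present, allowing single-stranded DNA production. No mammalian drug-selection marker appears in the feature table. An SV40 enhancer/early promoter region lies downstream of the expression cassette, but no annotated coding sequence follows it. This arrangement suits the plasmid to transient transfection rather than stable selection.

The expression cassette begins with the human cytomegalovirus immediate early enhancer and promoter. Next come two short segments that the annotation software matched as fragments of a 3xFLAG tag, which is consistent with the 2xFLAG tag recorded in the catalogue. The YAP1 open reading frame of roughly 1.4 kb follows, and the cassette ends with the human growth hormone polyadenylation signal. The automated annotation labelled the coding sequence by its best match to the chicken YAP1 protein entry. The catalogue, however, records the insert as human and derived from a human reference transcript, so the chicken label reflects homology matching and not the source species. Remnants of lac regulatory elements, a T7 promoter, and lacI and lacZα fragments are backbone leftovers with no evident role in expression.

YAP1 is a WW domain-containing transcriptional co-regulator and a key downstream target of the Hippo pathway. The associated publication examined its binding to ErbB-4 and its co-activator function for the nuclear carboxyl-terminal ErbB-4 fragment. The FLAG-tagged protein is suited to detection, immunoprecipitation and co-transcriptional activation studies in cultured mammalian cells.
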