Addgene plasmid #17791: p2xFLAGhYAP1
Depositing lab: Marius Sudol. Depositing organization: Icahn School of Medicine at Mount Sinai. Publication: WW domain-containing protein YAP associates with ErbB-4 and acts as a co-transcriptional activator for the carboxyl-terminal fragment of ErbB-4 that translocates to the nucleus. Komuro A, Nagai M, Navin NE, Sudol M. J Biol Chem. 2003 Aug 29. 278(35):33334-41. 10.1074/jbc.M305597200 PubMed 12807903.
Backbone
  Vector backbone: p2xFLAG-CMV2
  Backbone size w/o insert (bp): 4662
  Vector type: Mammalian Expression
Growth in bacteria
  Bacterial resistance: Ampicillin, 100 μg/mL
  Growth temperature: 37°C
  Growth strain: DH5alpha
  Copy number: High Copy
Gene/Insert
  Gene/Insert name: Yes-kinase associated protein (alt name: YAP1, YAP65)
  Species: H. sapiens (human)
  Insert size (bp): 1500
  GenBank ID: NM_006106.1
  Entrez Gene: YAP1 (a.k.a. COB1, YAP, YAP-1, YAP2, YAP65, YKI)
  Tag / fusion protein: 2xFlag (N terminal on insert)
  Cloning method: Restriction Enzyme
  Sequencing primers: 5′ N/A
Terms and licenses: Academic/Nonprofit Terms; Industry Terms: Not Available to Industry
Depositor comments: YAP was cloned in my lab
How to cite: p2xFLAGhYAP1 was a gift from Marius Sudol (Addgene plasmid # 17791 ; http://n2t.net/addgene:17791 ; RRID:Addgene_17791)
