>Addgene plasmid #17791 | p2xFLAGhYAP1 | addgene partial sequence | sequence record 23487 | 17791 with hYAP1-R (GGCAGCCAAAACAGACTCCATGTCATT)
AGCTTCCTGCAGACTTGGCATCAGCTCCTCTCCTTCTATGTTCATTCCATCTCCTTCCAGTGTTCCAAGG
TCCACATTTGTCCCAGGAATGGCTTCAAGGTAGTCTGGGAAACGGTTCTGCTGTGAGGGCAGGGTGCTTT
GGTTGATAGTATCACCTGTATCCATCTCATCCACACTGTTCAGGAAGTCATCTGGGGTTCGAGGGACACT
GTAGCTGCTCATGCTTAGTCCACTGTCTGTACTCTCATCTCGAGAGTGATAGGTGCCACTGTTAAGGAAA
GGATCTGAGCTATTGGTCGTCATTGTTCTCAATTCCTGAGACATCCCGGGAGAAGACACTGGATTTTGAG
TCCCACCATCCTGCTCCAGTGTTGGTAACTGGCTACGCAGGGCTAACTCCTGTGGCCTCACCTGCCGAAG
CAGTTCTTGCTGTTTCAGCCGCAGCCTCTCCTTCTCCATCTGCAGTTGCTGCAGTCGCATCTGTTGCTGC
TGGTTGGAGTTGCTGCCACCCATGACGCCTCCCTGTGGGCTCTGGGGAGCCAGGGGTGGTGGCTGTTTCA
CTGGAGCACTCTGACTGATTCTCTGGTTCATGGCTGAAGCCGAGTTCATCATATTCTGCTGCACTGGTGG
ACTGGTGGGGGCTGTGACGTTCATCTGGGACAGCATGGCCTTCCTGGGGTCCTGCCATGTTGTTGTCTGA
TCGATGTGATTTAAGAAGTATCTCTGACCAGAAGATGTCTTTGCCATCTCCCAACCTGCTGGCAGAGGTA
CATCATCAGGTATCTCAAAAGAAGACTGTCGAAGATGCTGAGCTGTGGGTGTAGCTGCTGGGCCAGAGAC
TACTCCAG
