>Addgene plasmid #17791 | p2xFLAGhYAP1 | addgene partial sequence | sequence record 23488 | CMV-F 5'-CGCAAATGGGCGGTAGGCGTG-3'
CATGGGGTNTTAGCAGAGCTCGTTTGTGAACCGTCAGAATTGATCTACCATGGACTACAAAGACGATGAC
GACAAGCTTGCGGCCGCGAATTCAAGCTTAGCCACCATGGACTACAAAGACGATGACGATAAAGCAAGGC
TCGAATCGGTACCTAAGGATCCCGGGCAGCAGCCGCCGCCTCAACCGGCCCCCCAGGGCCAAGGGCAGCC
GCCTTCGCAGCCCCCGCAGGGGCAGGGCCCGCCGTCCGGACCCGGGCAACCGGCACCCGCGGCGACCCAG
GCGGCGCCGCAGGCACCCCCCGCCGGGCATCAGATCGTGCACGTCCGCGGGGACTCGGAGACCGACCTGG
AGGCGCTCTTCAACGCCGTCATGAACCCCAAGACGGCCAACGTGCCCCAGACCGTGCCCATGAGGCTCCG
GAAGCTGCCCGACTCCTTCTTCAAGCCGCCGGAGCCCAAATCCCACTCCCGACAGGCCAGTACTGATGCA
GGCACTGCAGGAGCCCTGACTCCACAGCATGTTCGAGCTCATTCCTCTCCAGCTTCTCTGCAGTTGGGAG
CTGTTTCTCCTGGGACACTGACCCCCACTGGAGTAGTCTCTGGCCCAGCAGCTACACCCACAGCTCAGCA
TCTTCGACAGTCTTCTTTTGAGATACCTGATGATGTACCTCTGCCAGCAGGTTGGGAGATGGCAAAGACT
TTT
